Addgene plasmid #64124: NLSx3-CRY2PHR-p65
Purpose: Photoactivatable transcription system. Expression of activator probe, which includes the photolyase homology region of CRY2 (CRY2PHR) and the transcriptional activator domain.
Depositing lab: Moritoshi Sato. Depositing organization: The University of Tokyo. Publication: CRISPR-Cas9-based Photoactivatable Transcription System. Nihongaki Y, Yamamoto S, Kawano F, Suzuki H, Sato M. Chem Biol. 2015 Feb 19;22(2):169-74. doi: 10.1016/j.chembiol.2014.12.011. Epub 2015 Jan 22. PubMed 25619936.
Backbone
  Vector backbone: pcDNA3.1/V5-His A
  Backbone manufacturer: Invitrogen
  Backbone size w/o insert (bp): 5500
  Vector type: Mammalian Expression
  Selectable markers: Neomycin (select with G418)
Growth in bacteria
  Bacterial resistance: Ampicillin, 100 μg/mL
  Growth temperature: 37°C
  Growth strain: DH5alpha
  Copy number: High Copy
Gene/Insert
  Gene/Insert name: CRY2PHR-p65
  Species: Synthetic
  Insert size (bp): 2544
  Promoter: CMV
  Tag / fusion protein: NLSx3 (N terminal on insert); V5 (C terminal on backbone); His (C terminal on backbone)
  Cloning method: Restriction Enzyme; 5′ cloning site HindIII (not destroyed); 3′ cloning site EcoRI (not destroyed)
  Sequencing primers: 5′ CMV-F; 3′ BGH Reverse
Terms and licenses: Academic/Nonprofit Terms; Industry Terms: Not Available to Industry
How to cite: NLSx3-CRY2PHR-p65 was a gift from Moritoshi Sato (Addgene plasmid # 64124 ; http://n2t.net/addgene:64124 ; RRID:Addgene_64124)
