[The description below was written by a language model from this plasmid's Addgene catalogue record and pLannotate feature annotations shown in this document.]
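Description:
NLSx3-CRY2PHR-p65 is a mammalian expression plasmid built on the pcDNA3.1/V5-His A backbone that encodes the "activator probe" of a blue-light-controlled, CRISPR-Cas9-based photoactivatable transcription system. It is propagated in E. coli through a high-copy ColE1/pUC-type origin with ampicillin resistance (AmpR, β-lactamase). It also carries an f1 origin for single-stranded DNA production. For selection in mammalian cells, an SV40 early promoter drives a neomycin phosphotransferase gene followed by an SV40 polyadenylation signal, allowing G418 selection of stable transfectants.

The payload is a synthetic fusion cloned between HindIII and EcoRI and transcribed from the CMV immediate-early enhancer/promoter, with a bGH polyadenylation signal downstream. A T7 promoter also lies upstream of the insert. The open reading frame starts with three copies of a nuclear localization signal. These are listed in the catalogue fields but not annotated in the feature table. They are followed by CRY2PHR, the N-terminal photolyase homology region of Arabidopsis thaliana cryptochrome 2, and then the transactivation domain of human RelA (p65). The backbone supplies C-terminal V5 and His tags according to the catalogue, though only the V5 tag is annotated.

CRY2PHR binds CIB1 on exposure to blue light. The design is therefore that illumination recruits this nuclear p65 activator to a CIB1-bearing partner, which is not encoded on this plasmid, and so switches on transcription of the targeted gene. The small HIV-1 LTR, ble, lacI and bom fragments in the feature table appear to be backbone remnants or partial annotation matches rather than functional elements.
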