Features (pLannotate 1.2.2; 22 found; start..end, strand, type, name):
     28..80      -  misc_feature   bom (fragment): basis of mobility region from pBR322
    235..614     +  enhancer       CMV enhancer: human cytomegalovirus immediate early enhancer
    615..818     +  promoter       CMV promoter: human cytomegalovirus (CMV) immediate early promoter
    814..847     +  LTR            5' LTR (truncated) (fragment): truncated 5' long terminal repeat (LTR) from HIV-1
    863..881     +  promoter       T7 promoter: promoter for bacteriophage T7 RNA polymerase
   1085..2578    +  CDS            CRY2PHR: N-terminal photolyase homology region of Arabidopsis thaliana cryptochrome 2 binds to CIB1 upon exposure to blue light (Kennedy et al., 2010)
   3092..3463    +  CDS            RelA (p65) AD: transcriptional activation domain of human RelA, also known as p65 (O'Shea and Perkins, 2008)
   3524..3565    +  CDS            V5 tag: epitope tag from simian virus 5
   3621..3845    +  polyA_signal   bGH poly(A) signal: bovine growth hormone polyadenylation signal
   3849..3870    +  promoter       SV40 promoter (fragment): SV40 enhancer and early promoter
   3891..4319    +  rep_origin     f1 ori (sequence partly withheld): f1 bacteriophage origin of replication; arrow indicates direction of (+) strand synthesis
   4333..4662    +  promoter       SV40 promoter: SV40 enhancer and early promoter
   4729..5520    +  CDS            neo: KKA2_KLEPN - Also known as kan, nptII. Experimental evidence at protein level: Swiss-Prot protein existence level 1. Resistance to kanamycin, neomycin, paromomycin, ribostamycin, butirosin and gentamicin B. From Klebsiella pneumoniae.
   5546..5704    +  CDS            ble (fragment): BLE_KLEPN - Experimental evidence at protein level: Swiss-Prot protein existence level 1. Binding protein with a strong affinity to the bleomycin family of antibiotics. Binds to CL990; an antimitotic-antibiotic compound. From Klebsiella pneumoniae.
   5699..5820    +  polyA_signal   SV40 poly(A) signal: SV40 polyadenylation signal
   5893..5909    -  protein_bind   lac operator: The lac repressor binds to the lac operator to inhibit transcription in E. coli. This inhibition can be relieved by adding lactose or isopropyl-β-D-thiogalactopyranoside (IPTG). lac repressor encoded by lacI
   5917..5947    -  promoter       lac promoter: promoter for the E. coli lac operon
   5962..5983    -  protein_bind   CAP binding site: CAP binding activates transcription in the presence of cAMP. E. coli catabolite activator protein
   5996..6088    -  CDS            lacI (fragment): lac repressor; lacI; The lac repressor binds to the lac operator to inhibit transcription in E. coli. This inhibition can be relieved by adding lactose or isopropyl-β-D-thiogalactopyranoside (IPTG).
   6271..6859    -  rep_origin     ori: high-copy-number ColE1/pMB1/pBR322/pUC origin of replication
   7030..7890    -  CDS            AmpR: β-lactamase; bla; confers resistance to ampicillin, carbenicillin, and related antibiotics
   7891..7995    -  promoter       AmpR promoter: bla
>Addgene plasmid #64124 | NLSx3-CRY2PHR-p65 | depositor full sequence | sequence record 107322 | NLSx3-CRY2PHR-p65 sequence 8026 bps
GACGGATCGGGAGATCTCCCGATCCCCTATGGTGCACTCTCAGTACAATCTGCTCTGATGCCGCATAGTT
AAGCCAGTATCTGCTCCCTGCTTGTGTGTTGGAGGTCGCTGAGTAGTGCGCGAGCAAAATTTAAGCTACA
ACAAGGCAAGGCTTGACCGACAATTGCATGAAGAATCTGCTTAGGGTTAGGCGTTTTGCGCTGCTTCGCG
ATGTACGGGCCAGATATACGCGTTGACATTGATTATTGACTAGTTATTAATAGTAATCAATTACGGGGTC
ATTAGTTCATAGCCCATATATGGAGTTCCGCGTTACATAACTTACGGTAAATGGCCCGCCTGGCTGACCG
CCCAACGACCCCCGCCCATTGACGTCAATAATGACGTATGTTCCCATAGTAACGCCAATAGGGACTTTCC
ATTGACGTCAATGGGTGGAGTATTTACGGTAAACTGCCCACTTGGCAGTACATCAAGTGTATCATATGCC
AAGTACGCCCCCTATTGACGTCAATGACGGTAAATGGCCCGCCTGGCATTATGCCCAGTACATGACCTTA
TGGGACTTTCCTACTTGGCAGTACATCTACGTATTAGTCATCGCTATTACCATGGTGATGCGGTTTTGGC
AGTACATCAATGGGCGTGGATAGCGGTTTGACTCACGGGGATTTCCAAGTCTCCACCCCATTGACGTCAA
TGGGAGTTTGTTTTGGCACCAAAATCAACGGGACTTTCCAAAATGTCGTAACAACTCCGCCCCATTGACG
CAAATGGGCGGTAGGCGTGTACGGTGGGAGGTCTATATAAGCAGAGCTCTCTGGCTAACTAGAGAACCCA
CTGCTTACTGGCTTATCGAAATTAATACGACTCACTATAGGGAGACCCAAGCTGGCTAGTTAAGCTTGCC
ACCATGGCCAGCCCCAAGAAGAAGCGCAAGGTGGAAGCTAGCGCTTCCCCGAAGAAAAAGCGGAAAGTCG
AGGCCTCCGCATCTCCAAAAAAAAAAAGCAAGGTTGAAGCATCTGGATCCGGTACCGGAGGAAGTGGCAG
CTCTGGCGGCAGTGGAGGGTCTGGTGGCAGCGGAATGAAGATGGACAAAAAGACTATAGTTTGGTTTAGA
AGAGACCTAAGGATTGAGGATAATCCTGCATTAGCAGCAGCTGCTCACGAAGGATCTGTTTTTCCTGTCT
TCATTTGGTGTCCTGAAGAAGAAGGACAGTTTTATCCTGGAAGAGCTTCAAGATGGTGGATGAAACAATC
ACTTGCTCACTTATCTCAATCCTTGAAGGCTCTTGGATCTGACCTCACTTTAATCAAAACCCACAACACG
ATTTCAGCGATCTTGGATTGTATCCGCGTTACCGGTGCTACAAAAGTCGTCTTTAACCACCTCTATGATC
CTGTTTCGTTAGTTCGGGACCATACCGTAAAGGAGAAGCTGGTGGAACGTGGGATCTCTGTGCAAAGCTA
CAATGGAGATCTATTGTATGAACCGTGGGAGATATACTGCGAAAAGGGCAAACCTTTTACGAGTTTCAAT
TCTTACTGGAAGAAATGCTTAGATATGTCGATTGAATCCGTTATGCTTCCTCCTCCTTGGCGGTTGATGC
CAATAACTGCAGCGGCTGAAGCGATTTGGGCGTGTTCGATTGAAGAACTAGGGCTGGAGAATGAGGCCGA
GAAACCGAGCAATGCGTTGTTAACTAGAGCTTGGTCTCCAGGATGGAGCAATGCTGATAAGTTACTAAAT
GAGTTCATCGAGAAGCAGTTGATAGATTATGCAAAGAACAGCAAGAAAGTTGTTGGGAATTCTACTTCAC
TACTTTCTCCGTATCTCCATTTCGGGGAAATAAGCGTCAGACACGTTTTCCAGTGTGCCCGGATGAAACA
AATTATATGGGCAAGAGATAAGAACAGTGAAGGAGAAGAAAGTGCAGATCTTTTTCTTAGGGGAATCGGT
TTAAGAGAGTATTCTCGGTATATATGTTTCAACTTCCCGTTTACTCACGAGCAATCGTTGTTGAGTCATC
TTCGGTTTTTCCCTTGGGATGCTGATGTTGATAAGTTCAAGGCCTGGAGACAAGGCAGGACCGGTTATCC
GTTGGTGGATGCCGGAATGAGAGAGCTTTGGGCTACCGGATGGATGCATAACAGAATAAGAGTGATTGTT
TCAAGCTTTGCTGTGAAGTTTCTTCTCCTTCCATGGAAATGGGGAATGAAGTATTTCTGGGATACACTTT
TGGATGCTGATTTGGAATGTGACATCCTTGGCTGGCAGTATATCTCTGGGAGTATCCCCGATGGCCACGA
GCTTGATCGCTTGGACAATCCCGCGTTACAAGGCGCCAAATATGACCCAGAAGGTGAGTACATAAGGCAA
TGGCTTCCCGAGCTTGCGAGATTGCCAACTGAATGGATCCATCATCCATGGGACGCTCCTTTAACCGTAC
TCAAAGCTTCTGGTGTGGAACTCGGAACAAACTATGCGAAACCCATTGTAGACATCGACACAGCTCGTGA
GCTACTAGCTAAAGCTATTTCAAGAACCCGTGAAGCACAGATCATGATCGGAGCAGCAGGGGGTTCTGGG
GGGAGCGGCGGGGGATCTGGAAGTGGCAGCGGAGGCCTCGAGCAGTACCCCTACGACGTGCCCGATTACG
CCGAGTTCCAGTACCTGCCAGATACAGACGATCGTCACCGGATTGAGGAGAAACGTAAAAGGACATATGA
GACCTTCAAGAGCATCATGAAGAAGAGTCCTTTCAGCGGACCCACCGACCCCCGGCCTCCACCTCGACGC
ATTGCTGTGCCTTCCCGCAGCTCAGCTTCTGTCCCCAAGCCAGCACCCCAGCCCTATCCCTTTACGTCAT
CCCTGAGCACCATCAACTATGATGAGTTTCCCACCATGGTGTTTCCTTCTGGGCAGATCAGCCAGGCCTC
GGCCTTGGCCCCGGCCCCTCCCCAAGTCCTGCCCCAGGCTCCAGCCCCTGCCCCTGCTCCAGCCATGGTA
TCAGCTCTGGCCCAGGCCCCAGCCCCTGTCCCAGTCCTAGCCCCAGGCCCTCCTCAGGCTGTGGCCCCAC
CTGCCCCCAAGCCCACCCAGGCTGGGGAAGGAACGCTGTCAGAGGCCCTGCTGCAGCTGCAGTTTGATGA
TGAAGACCTGGGGGCCTTGCTTGGCAACAGCACAGACCCAGCTGTGTTCACAGACCTGGCATCCGTCGAC
AACTCCGAGTTTCAGCAGCTGCTGAACCAGGGCATACCTGTGGCCCCCCACACAACTGAGCCCATGCTGA
TGGAGTACCCTGAGGCTATAACTCGCCTAGTGACAGGGGCCCAGAGGCCCCCCGACCCAGCTCCTGCTCC
ACTGGGGGCCCCGGGGCTCCCCAATGGCCTCCTTTCAGGAGATGAAGACTTCTCCTCCATTGCGGACATG
GACTTCTCAGCCCTGCTGAGTCAGATCAGCTCCTAAGAATTCTGCAGATATCCAGCACAGTGGCGGCCGC
TCGAGTCTAGAGGGCCCTTCGAAGGTAAGCCTATCCCTAACCCTCTCCTCGGTCTCGATTCTACGCGTAC
CGGTCATCATCACCATCACCATTGAGTTTAAACCCGCTGATCAGCCTCGACTGTGCCTTCTAGTTGCCAG
CCATCTGTTGTTTGCCCCTCCCCCGTGCCTTCCTTGACCCTGGAAGGTGCCACTCCCACTGTCCTTTCCT
AATAAAATGAGGAAATTGCATCGCATTGTCTGAGTAGGTGTCATTCTATTCTGGGGGGTGGGGTGGGGCA
GGACAGCAAGGGGGAGGATTGGGAAGACAATAGCAGGCATGCTGGGGATGCGGTGGGCTCTATGGCTTCT
GAGGCGGAAAGAACCAGCTGGGGCTCTAGGGGGTATCCCC
[124 nt withheld, positions 3891-4014]
C
[91 nt withheld, positions 4016-4106]
A
[49 nt withheld, positions 4108-4156]
CCTTTGACGTTGGAGTCCACGTTCTTT
[37 nt withheld, positions 4184-4220]
ACCCTATCTCGGTCTATTCTTTTGATTTATAAGGGATTTTGCCGATTTCGGCCTATTGGTTAAAAAATGA
GCTGATTTAACAAAAATTTAACGCGAATTAATTCTGTGGAATGTGTGTCAGTTAGGGTGTGGAAAGTCCC
CAGGCTCCCCAGCAGGCAGAAGTATGCAAAGCATGCATCTCAATTAGTCAGCAACCAGGTGTGGAAAGTC
CCCAGGCTCCCCAGCAGGCAGAAGTATGCAAAGCATGCATCTCAATTAGTCAGCAACCATAGTCCCGCCC
CTAACTCCGCCCATCCCGCCCCTAACTCCGCCCAGTTCCGCCCATTCTCCGCCCCATGGCTGACTAATTT
TTTTTATTTATGCAGAGGCCGAGGCCGCCTCTGCCTCTGAGCTATTCCAGAAGTAGTGAGGAGGCTTTTT
TGGAGGCCTAGGCTTTTGCAAAAAGCTCCCGGGAGCTTGTATATCCATTTTCGGATCTGATCAAGAGACA
GGATGAGGATCGTTTCGCATGATTGAACAAGATGGATTGCACGCAGGTTCTCCGGCCGCTTGGGTGGAGA
GGCTATTCGGCTATGACTGGGCACAACAGACAATCGGCTGCTCTGATGCCGCCGTGTTCCGGCTGTCAGC
GCAGGGGCGCCCGGTTCTTTTTGTCAAGACCGACCTGTCCGGTGCCCTGAATGAACTGCAGGACGAGGCA
GCGCGGCTATCGTGGCTGGCCACGACGGGCGTTCCTTGCGCAGCTGTGCTCGACGTTGTCACTGAAGCGG
GAAGGGACTGGCTGCTATTGGGCGAAGTGCCGGGGCAGGATCTCCTGTCATCTCACCTTGCTCCTGCCGA
GAAAGTATCCATCATGGCTGATGCAATGCGGCGGCTGCATACGCTTGATCCGGCTACCTGCCCATTCGAC
CACCAAGCGAAACATCGCATCGAGCGAGCACGTACTCGGATGGAAGCCGGTCTTGTCGATCAGGATGATC
TGGACGAAGAGCATCAGGGGCTCGCGCCAGCCGAACTGTTCGCCAGGCTCAAGGCGCGCATGCCCGACGG
CGAGGATCTCGTCGTGACCCATGGCGATGCCTGCTTGCCGAATATCATGGTGGAAAATGGCCGCTTTTCT
GGATTCATCGACTGTGGCCGGCTGGGTGTGGCGGACCGCTATCAGGACATAGCGTTGGCTACCCGTGATA
TTGCTGAAGAGCTTGGCGGCGAATGGGCTGACCGCTTCCTCGTGCTTTACGGTATCGCCGCTCCCGATTC
GCAGCGCATCGCCTTCTATCGCCTTCTTGACGAGTTCTTCTGAGCGGGACTCTGGGGTTCGCGAAATGAC
CGACCAAGCGACGCCCAACCTGCCATCACGAGATTTCGATTCCACCGCCGCCTTCTATGAAAGGTTGGGC
TTCGGAATCGTTTTCCGGGACGCCGGCTGGATGATCCTCCAGCGCGGGGATCTCATGCTGGAGTTCTTCG
CCCACCCCAACTTGTTTATTGCAGCTTATAATGGTTACAAATAAAGCAATAGCATCACAAATTTCACAAA
TAAAGCATTTTTTTCACTGCATTCTAGTTGTGGTTTGTCCAAACTCATCAATGTATCTTATCATGTCTGT
ATACCGTCGACCTCTAGCTAGAGCTTGGCGTAATCATGGTCATAGCTGTTTCCTGTGTGAAATTGTTATC
CGCTCACAATTCCACACAACATACGAGCCGGAAGCATAAAGTGTAAAGCCTGGGGTGCCTAATGAGTGAG
CTAACTCACATTAATTGCGTTGCGCTCACTGCCCGCTTTCCAGTCGGGAAACCTGTCGTGCCAGCTGCAT
TAATGAATCGGCCAACGCGCGGGGAGAGGCGGTTTGCGTATTGGGCGCTCTTCCGCTTCCTCGCTCACTG
ACTCGCTGCGCTCGGTCGTTCGGCTGCGGCGAGCGGTATCAGCTCACTCAAAGGCGGTAATACGGTTATC
CACAGAATCAGGGGATAACGCAGGAAAGAACATGTGAGCAAAAGGCCAGCAAAAGGCCAGGAACCGTAAA
AAGGCCGCGTTGCTGGCGTTTTTCCATAGGCTCCGCCCCCCTGACGAGCATCACAAAAATCGACGCTCAA
GTCAGAGGTGGCGAAACCCGACAGGACTATAAAGATACCAGGCGTTTCCCCCTGGAAGCTCCCTCGTGCG
CTCTCCTGTTCCGACCCTGCCGCTTACCGGATACCTGTCCGCCTTTCTCCCTTCGGGAAGCGTGGCGCTT
TCTCATAGCTCACGCTGTAGGTATCTCAGTTCGGTGTAGGTCGTTCGCTCCAAGCTGGGCTGTGTGCACG
AACCCCCCGTTCAGCCCGACCGCTGCGCCTTATCCGGTAACTATCGTCTTGAGTCCAACCCGGTAAGACA
CGACTTATCGCCACTGGCAGCAGCCACTGGTAACAGGATTAGCAGAGCGAGGTATGTAGGCGGTGCTACA
GAGTTCTTGAAGTGGTGGCCTAACTACGGCTACACTAGAAGAACAGTATTTGGTATCTGCGCTCTGCTGA
AGCCAGTTACCTTCGGAAAAAGAGTTGGTAGCTCTTGATCCGGCAAACAAACCACCGCTGGTAGCGGTGG
TTTTTTTGTTTGCAAGCAGCAGATTACGCGCAGAAAAAAAGGATCTCAAGAAGATCCTTTGATCTTTTCT
ACGGGGTCTGACGCTCAGTGGAACGAAAACTCACGTTAAGGGATTTTGGTCATGAGATTATCAAAAAGGA
TCTTCACCTAGATCCTTTTAAATTAAAAATGAAGTTTTAAATCAATCTAAAGTATATATGAGTAAACTTG
GTCTGACAGTTACCAATGCTTAATCAGTGAGGCACCTATCTCAGCGATCTGTCTATTTCGTTCATCCATA
GTTGCCTGACTCCCCGTCGTGTAGATAACTACGATACGGGAGGGCTTACCATCTGGCCCCAGTGCTGCAA
TGATACCGCGAGACCCACGCTCACCGGCTCCAGATTTATCAGCAATAAACCAGCCAGCCGGAAGGGCCGA
GCGCAGAAGTGGTCCTGCAACTTTATCCGCCTCCATCCAGTCTATTAATTGTTGCCGGGAAGCTAGAGTA
AGTAGTTCGCCAGTTAATAGTTTGCGCAACGTTGTTGCCATTGCTACAGGCATCGTGGTGTCACGCTCGT
CGTTTGGTATGGCTTCATTCAGCTCCGGTTCCCAACGATCAAGGCGAGTTACATGATCCCCCATGTTGTG
CAAAAAAGCGGTTAGCTCCTTCGGTCCTCCGATCGTTGTCAGAAGTAAGTTGGCCGCAGTGTTATCACTC
ATGGTTATGGCAGCACTGCATAATTCTCTTACTGTCATGCCATCCGTAAGATGCTTTTCTGTGACTGGTG
AGTACTCAACCAAGTCATTCTGAGAATAGTGTATGCGGCGACCGAGTTGCTCTTGCCCGGCGTCAATACG
GGATAATACCGCGCCACATAGCAGAACTTTAAAAGTGCTCATCATTGGAAAACGTTCTTCGGGGCGAAAA
CTCTCAAGGATCTTACCGCTGTTGAGATCCAGTTCGATGTAACCCACTCGTGCACCCAACTGATCTTCAG
CATCTTTTACTTTCACCAGCGTTTCTGGGTGAGCAAAAACAGGAAGGCAAAATGCCGCAAAAAAGGGAAT
AAGGGCGACACGGAAATGTTGAATACTCATACTCTTCCTTTTTCAATATTATTGAAGCATTTATCAGGGT
TATTGTCTCATGAGCGGATACATATTTGAATGTATTTAGAAAAATAAACAAATAGGGGTTCCGCGCACAT
TTCCCCGAAAAGTGCCACCTGACGTC
