>Addgene plasmid #64124 | NLSx3-CRY2PHR-p65 | addgene partial sequence | sequence record 109330 | CMV-F 5'-CGCAAATGGGCGGTAGGCGTG-3'
ACTAGAGAACCCACTGCTTACTGGCTTATCGAAATTAATACGACTCACTATAGGGAGACCCAAGCTGGCT
AGTTAAGCTTGCCACCATGGCCAGCCCCAAGAAGAAGCGCAAGGTGGAAGCTAGCGCTTCCCCGAAGAAA
AAGCGGAAAGTCGAGGCCTCCGCATCTCCAAAAAAAAAAAGCAAGGTTGAAGCATCTGGATCCGGTACCG
GAGGAAGTGGCAGCTCTGGCGGCAGTGGAGGGTCTGGTGGCAGCGGAATGAAGATGGACAAAAAGACTAT
AGTTTGGTTTAGAAGAGACCTAAGGATTGAGGATAATCCTGCATTAGCAGCAGCTGCTCACGAAGGATCT
GTTTTTCCTGTCTTCATTTGGTGTCCTGAAGAAGAAGGACAGTTTTATCCTGGAAGAGCTTCAAGATGGT
GGATGAAACAATCACTTGCTCACTTATCTCAATCCTTGAAGGCTCTTGGATCTGACCTCACTTTAATCAA
AACCCACAACACGATTTCAGCGATCTTGGATTGTATCCGCGTTACCGGTGCTACAAAAGTCGTCTTTAAC
CACCTCTATGATCCTGTTTCGTTAGTTCGGGACCATACCGTAAAGGAGAAGCTGGTGGAACGTGGGATCT
CTGTGCAAAGCTACAATGGAGATCTATTGTATGAACCGTGGGAGATATACTGCGAAAAGGGCAAACCTTT
TACGAGTTTCAATTCTTACTGGAAGAAATGCTTAGATATGTCGATTGAATCCGTTATGCTTCCTCCTCCT
TGGCGGTTGATGCCAATAACTGCAGCGGCTGAAGCGATTTGG
