>Addgene plasmid #64124 | NLSx3-CRY2PHR-p65 | addgene partial sequence | sequence record 109532 | BGH-rev 5'-TAGAAGGCACAGTCGAGG-3'
GATGATGACCGGTACGCGTAGAATCGAGACCGAGGAGAGGGTTAGGGATAGGCTTACCTTCGAAGGGCCC
TCTAGACTCGAGCGGCCGCCACTGTGCTGGATATCTGCAGAATTCTTAGGAGCTGATCTGACTCAGCAGG
GCTGAGAAGTCCATGTCCGCAATGGAGGAGAAGTCTTCATCTCCTGAAAGGAGGCCATTGGGGAGCCCCG
GGGCCCCCAGTGGAGCAGGAGCTGGGTCGGGGGGCCTCTGGGCCCCTGTCACTAGGCGAGTTATAGCCTC
AGGGTACTCCATCAGCATGGGCTCAGTTGTGTGGGGGGCCACAGGTATGCCCTGGTTCAGCAGCTGCTGA
AACTCGGAGTTGTCGACGGATGCCAGGTCTGTGAACACAGCTGGGTCTGTGCTGTTGCCAAGCAAGGCCC
CCAGGTCTTCATCATCAAACTGCAGCTGCAGCAGGGCCTCTGACAGCGTTCCTTCCCCAGCCTGGGTGGG
CTTGGGGGCAGGTGGGGCCACAGCCTGAGGAGGGCCTGGGGCTAGGACTGGGACAGGGGCTGGGGCCTGG
GCCAGAGCTGATACCATGGCTGGAGCAGGGGCAGGGGCTGGAGCCTGGGGCAGGACTTGGGGAGGGGCCG
GGGCCAAGGCCGAGGCCTGGCTGATCTGCCCAGAAGGAAACACCATGGTGGGAAACTCATCATAGTTGAT
GGTGCTCAGGGATGACGTAAAGGGATAGGGCTGGGGTGCTGGCTTGGGGACAGAAGCTGAGCTGCGGGAA
GGCACAGCAATGCGTCGAGGTGGAGGCCGGGGGTCGGTGGGTCCGCTGAAAGGACTCTTCTTCATGATGC
TCTTGAAGGTCTCATATGTCCTTTTACGTTTCTCCTCAATCCGGTGAC
